>Addgene plasmid #168934 | pEntry_HCoV-OC43-nsp6 | addgene full sequence | sequence record 437548 | Addgene NGS Result
AAACCACCGCTACCAGCGGTGGTTTGTTTGCCGGATCAAGAGCTACCAACTCTTTTTCCGAAGGTAACTG
GCTTCAGCAGAGCGCAGATACCAAATACTGTTCTTCTAGTGTAGCCGTAGTTAGGCCACCACTTCAAGAA
CTCTGTAGCACCGCCTACATACCTCGCTCTGCTAATCCTGTTACCAGTGGCTGCTGCCAGTGGCGATAAG
TCGTGTCTTACCGGGTTGGACTCAAGACGATAGTTACCGGATAAGGCGCAGCGGTCGGGCTGAACGGGGG
GTTCGTGCACACAGCCCAGCTTGGAGCGAACGACCTACACCGAACTGAGATACCTACAGCGTGAGCTATG
AGAAAGCGCCACGCTTCCCGAAGGGAGAAAGGCGGACAGGTATCCGGTAAGCGGCAGGGTCGGAACAGGA
GAGCGCACGAGGGAGCTTCCAGGGGGAAACGCCTGGTATCTTTATAGTCCTGTCGGGTTTCGCCACCTCT
GACTTGAGCGTCGATTTTTGTGATGCTCGTCAGGGGGGCGGAGCCTATGGAAAAACGCCAGCAACGCGGC
CTTTTTACGGTTCCTGGCCTTTTGCTGGCCTTTTGCTCACATGTTCTTTCCTGCGTTATCCCCTGATTCT
GTGGATAACCGTATTACCGCCTTTGAGTGAGCTGATACCGCTCGCCGCAGCCGAACGACCGAGCGCAGCG
AGTCAGTGAGCGAGGAAGCGGAAGAGCGCCCAATACGCAAACCGCCTCTCCCCGCGCGTTGGCCGATTCA
TTAATGCAGCTGGCACGACAGGTTTCCCGACTGGAAAGCGGGCAGTGAGCGCAACGCAATTAATACGCGT
ACCGCTAGCCAGGAAGAGTTTGTAGAAACGCAAAAAGGCCATCCGTCAGGATGGCCTTCTGCTTAGTTTG
ATGCCTGGCAGTTTATGGCGGGCGTCCTGCCCGCCACCCTCCGGGCCGTTGCTTCACAACGTTCAAATCC
GCTCCCGGCGGATTTGTCCTACTCAGGAGAGCGTTCACCGACAAACAACAGATAAAACGAAAGGCCCAGT
CTTCCGACTGAGCCTTTCGTTTTATTTGATGCCTGGCAGTTCCCTACTCTCGCGTTAACGCTAGCATGGA
TGTTTTCCCAGTCACGACGTTGTAAAACGACGGCCAGTCTTAAGCTCGGGCCCCAAATAATGATTTTATT
TTGACTGATAGTGACCTGTTCGTTGCAACAAATTGATGAGCAATGCTTTTTTATAATGCCAACTTTGTAC
AAAAAAGCAGAAGGGCCGTCAAGGCCAGGATCCATGGGATCCTCAAAACGCACTAGATTGTTTAAAGGCA
CTGTTTGTTGGATTATGGCTTCTACATTTTTGTTTAGTTGCATAATTACAGCATTTGTGAAATGGACTAT
GTTTATGTATGTAACTACTAATATGTTTAGTATTACGTTTTGTGCACTTTGTGTTATAAGTTTGGCCATG
TTGTTGGTTAAGCATAAGCATCTTTATTTGACTATGTATATAACTCCTGTGCTTTTTACACTGTTGTATA
ACAACTATTTGGTTGTGTACAAGCATACATTTAGAGGCTATGTCTATGCATGGCTATCATATTATGTTCC
ATCAGTTGAGTACACTTATACTGATGAAGTTATTTATGGCATGTTATTGCTTGTAGGAATGGTCTTTGTT
ACATTACGTAGCATTAACCATGATTTGTTTTCTTTTATAATGTTTGTTGGTCGTTTGATTTCTGTTTTCT
CTTTGTGGTACAAGGGTTCTAACTTAGAGGAAGAAATTCTTCTTATGTTGGCTTCCCTTTTTGGTACTTA
CACATGGACAACAGTTTTATCTATGGCTGTAGCAAAGGTTATTGCTAAGTGGGTTGCTGTGAATGTCTTG
TATTTCACAGATATACCTCAAATTAAGATAGTGCTTTTGTGCTATTTGTTTATTGGTTATATTATTAGCT
GTTATTGGGGCTTGTTTTCCTTGATGAACAGTTTGTTTAGAATGCCTTTGGGTGTTTATAATTATAAAAT
TTCAGTACAGGAATTAAGATATATGAATGCTAATGGATTGCGCCCTCCTAAGAATAGTTTTGAAGCCCTT
ATGCTTAATTTTAAGCTGTTGGGTATTGGAGGTGTTCCAATCATTGAAGTATCTCAATTTCAACTTAATT
AAGACGCGATCGCGGCCTCATGGGCCCAGCTTTCTTGTACAAAGTTGGCATTATAAAAAATAATTGCTCA
TCAATTTGTTGCAACGAACAGGTCACTATCAGTCAAAATAAAATCATTATTTGCCATCCAGCTGATATCC
CCTATAGTGAGTCGTATTACATGGTCATAGCTGTTTCCTGGCAGCTCTGGCCCGTGTCTCAAAATCTCTG
ATGTTACATTGCACAAGATAAAAATATATCATCATGCCTCCTCTAGACCAGCCAGGACAGAAATGCCTCG
ACTTCGCTGCTACCCAAGGTTGCCGGGTGACGCACACCGTGGAAACGGATGAAGGCACGAACCCAGTGGA
CATAAGCCTGTTCGGTTCGTAAGCTGTAATGCAAGTAGCGTATGCGCTCACGCAACTGGTCCAGAACCTT
GACCGAACGCAGCGGTGGTAACGGCGCAGTGGCGGTTTTCATGGCTTGTTATGACTGTTTTTTTGGGGTA
CAGTCTATGCCTCGGGCATCCAAGCAGCAAGCGCGTTACGCCGTGGGTCGATGTTTGATGTTATGGAGCA
GCAACGATGTTACGCAGCAGGGCAGTCGCCCTAAAACAAAGTTAAACATTATGAGGGAAGCGGTGATCGC
CGAAGTATCGACTCAACTATCAGAGGTAGTTGGCGTCATCGAGCGCCATCTCGAACCGACGTTGCTGGCC
GTACATTTGTACGGCTCCGCAGTGGATGGCGGCCTGAAGCCACACAGTGATATTGATTTGCTGGTTACGG
TGACCGTAAGGCTTGATGAAACAACGCGGCGAGCTTTGATCAACGACCTTTTGGAAACTTCGGCTTCCCC
TGGAGAGAGCGAGATTCTCCGCGCTGTAGAAGTCACCATTGTTGTGCACGACGACATCATTCCGTGGCGT
TATCCAGCTAAGCGCGAACTGCAATTTGGAGAATGGCAGCGCAATGACATTCTTGCAGGTATCTTCGAGC
CAGCCACGATCGACATTGATCTGGCTATCTTGCTGACAAAAGCAAGAGAACATAGCGTTGCCTTGGTAGG
TCCAGCGGCGGAGGAACTCTTTGATCCGGTTCCTGAACAGGATCTATTTGAGGCGCTAAATGAAACCTTA
ACGCTATGGAACTCGCCGCCCGACTGGGCTGGCGATGAGCGAAATGTAGTGCTTACGTTGTCCCGCATTT
GGTACAGCGCAGTAACCGGCAAAATCGCGCCGAAGGATGTCGCTGCCGACTGGGCAATGGAGCGCCTGCC
GGCCCAGTATCAGCCCGTCATACTTGAAGCTAGACAGGCTTATCTTGGACAAGAAGAAGATCGCTTGGCC
TCGCGCGCAGATCAGTTGGAAGAATTTGTCCACTACGTGAAAGGCGAGATCACCAAGGTAGTCGGCAAAT
AACCCTCGAGCCACCCATGACCAAAATCCCTTAACGTGAGTTACGCGTCGTTCCACTGAGCGTCAGACCC
CGTAGAAAAGATCAAAGGATCTTCTTGAGATCCTTTTTTTCTGCGCGTAATCTGCTGCTTGCAAACAAAA
Features (pLannotate 1.2.2; 12 found; start..end, strand, type, name):
    726..818     +  CDS            lacI (fragment): lac repressor; lacI; The lac repressor binds to the lac operator to inhibit transcription in E. coli. This inhibition can be relieved by adding lactose or isopropyl-β-D-thiogalactopyranoside (IPTG).
    873..900     -  terminator     rrnB T2 terminator: transcription terminator T2 from the E. coli rrnB gene
   1032..1075    +  terminator     rrnB T1 terminator: Escherichia coli rrnB; transcription terminator T1 from the E. coli rrnB gene
   1122..1158    -  CDS            lacZα (fragment): LacZα fragment of β-galactosidase; lacZ fragment
   1174..1270    +  protein_bind   attL1: mutant version of attL; recombination site for the Gateway® LR reaction LR Clonase™
   1303..2268    +  CDS            R1A_CVMJH (fragment): Experimental evidence at protein level: Swiss-Prot protein existence level 1. [Non-structural protein 1]: binds to the 40S ribosomal subunit and inhibits host translation. The nsp1-40S ribosome complex further induces an endonucleolytic cleavage near the 5'UTR of host mRNAs, targeting them for degradation. By suppressing host gene expression, nsp1 facilitates efficient viral gene expression in infected cells and evasion from host immune response (By similarity). From Murine coronavirus (strain JHM) (MHV-JHM) (Murine hepatitis virus).
   2195..2293    -  protein_bind   attL2: mutant version of attL; recombination site for the Gateway® LR reaction LR Clonase™
   2311..2329    -  promoter       T7 promoter: promoter for bacteriophage T7 RNA polymerase
   2519..2542    +  promoter       Pc promoter (fragment): intI1 (promoter lies within the coding sequence); class 1 integron promoter
   2718..2774    +  CDS            GmR (fragment): gentamycin acetyltransferase; aacC1; confers resistance to gentamycin
   2781..3572    +  CDS            SmR: aminoglycoside adenylyltransferase (Murphy, 1985); aadA; confers resistance to spectinomycin and streptomycin
   3665..543     +  rep_origin     ori (across the origin): high-copy-number ColE1/pMB1/pBR322/pUC origin of replication
