[The description below was written by a language model from this plasmid's Addgene catalogue record and pLannotate feature annotations shown in this document.]
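Description:
pEntry_HCoV-OC43-nsp6 is a Gateway-compatible Entry clone built on the pENTR223.1 backbone. It carries the coding sequence for non-structural protein 6 (nsp6) of human coronavirus OC43, a mature product of the ORF1ab replicase polyprotein. The plasmid is about 3.7 kb and is propagated in E. coli from a high-copy ColE1/pUC-type origin. Selection is with spectinomycin, conferred by the aadA (SmR) aminoglycoside adenylyltransferase gene. This gene lies downstream of a fragment of a class 1 integron Pc promoter and a remnant of a gentamicin resistance gene.

The 861 bp insert was made by gene synthesis and cloned between SfiI sites, so that it sits between attL1 and attL2. These sites allow LR Clonase-mediated transfer of the ORF into any attR-containing Destination vector. Because nsp6 is normally released from a polyprotein and has no start or stop codon of its own, the depositor's linkers supply them. The 5′ linker provides an ATG flanked by BamHI sites, and the 3′ linker provides a TAA stop codon between PacI and AsiSI sites. The restriction sites around these codons presumably allow them to be removed to make fusion-compatible versions, although the record does not say so explicitly.

The automated annotation labels the insert as a fragment of the murine hepatitis virus replicase polyprotein 1a. This reflects homology to a related betacoronavirus, and the nsp1 function text attached to that hit does not apply to this insert. rrnB T1 and T2 terminators lie upstream of attL1 and insulate the cassette from read-through transcription. A T7 promoter lies beyond attL2, and M13 primer sites flank the insert for sequencing. There is no expression promoter suited to eukaryotic cells, so the clone serves as a shuttle source. It belongs to a collection of human coronavirus ORFs meant for flexible transfer into expression or interaction-assay vectors.
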