Addgene plasmid #168934: pEntry_HCoV-OC43-nsp6
Purpose: Gateway-compatible Entry vector
Depositing lab: Pascal Falter-Braun. Depositing organization: Helmholtz Munich. Publication: A resource of human coronavirus protein-coding sequences in a flexible, multipurpose Gateway Entry clone collection. Weller B, Lin CW, Pogoutse O, Sauer M, Marin-de la Rosa N, Strobel A, Young V, Knapp JJ, Rayhan A, Falter C, Kim DK, Roth FP, Falter-Braun P. G3 (Bethesda). 2023 Jul 5;13(7):jkad105. doi: 10.1093/g3journal/jkad105. PubMed 37267226.
Backbone
  Vector backbone: pENTR223.1*SfiI
  Backbone size w/o insert (bp): 2800
  Vector type: Gateway-compatible Entry vector
Growth in bacteria
  Bacterial resistance: Spectinomycin, 50 μg/mL
  Growth temperature: 37°C
  Growth strain: DH5alpha
  Copy number: High Copy
Gene/Insert
  Gene/Insert name: HCoV-OC43-nsp6 (alt name: nsp6)
  Species: Other
  Insert size (bp): 861
  Entrez Gene: ORF1ab (a.k.a. EYW02_gp1)
  Cloning method: Restriction Enzyme; 5′ cloning site SfiI (unknown if destroyed); 3′ cloning site SfiI (unknown if destroyed)
  Sequencing primers: 5′ M13 uni (-21); 3′ M13 rev (-29)
Resource information
  A portion of this plasmid was derived from a plasmid made by: Synthesized by Twist Bioscience
Terms and licenses: Academic/Nonprofit Terms; Industry Terms: Not Available to Industry
Depositor comments: 5'-linker: SfiI-BamHI-ATG-BamHI (GGCCGTCAaggccaggatccatgggatcc), 3'-linker: PacI-TAA-AsiSI-SfiI (cttaatTAAgacgcgatcgcggcctcatGGGCC).
How to cite: pEntry_HCoV-OC43-nsp6 was a gift from Pascal Falter-Braun (Addgene plasmid # 168934 ; http://n2t.net/addgene:168934 ; RRID:Addgene_168934)
