>Addgene plasmid #168934 | pEntry_HCoV-OC43-nsp6 | depositor partial sequence | sequence record 327432 | gene-specific Insert sequence
TCAAAACGCACTAGATTGTTTAAAGGCACTGTTTGTTGGATTATGGCTTCTACATTTTTGTTTAGTTGCA
TAATTACAGCATTTGTGAAATGGACTATGTTTATGTATGTAACTACTAATATGTTTAGTATTACGTTTTG
TGCACTTTGTGTTATAAGTTTGGCCATGTTGTTGGTTAAGCATAAGCATCTTTATTTGACTATGTATATA
ACTCCTGTGCTTTTTACACTGTTGTATAACAACTATTTGGTTGTGTACAAGCATACATTTAGAGGCTATG
TCTATGCATGGCTATCATATTATGTTCCATCAGTTGAGTACACTTATACTGATGAAGTTATTTATGGCAT
GTTATTGCTTGTAGGAATGGTCTTTGTTACATTACGTAGCATTAACCATGATTTGTTTTCTTTTATAATG
TTTGTTGGTCGTTTGATTTCTGTTTTCTCTTTGTGGTACAAGGGTTCTAACTTAGAGGAAGAAATTCTTC
TTATGTTGGCTTCCCTTTTTGGTACTTACACATGGACAACAGTTTTATCTATGGCTGTAGCAAAGGTTAT
TGCTAAGTGGGTTGCTGTGAATGTCTTGTATTTCACAGATATACCTCAAATTAAGATAGTGCTTTTGTGC
TATTTGTTTATTGGTTATATTATTAGCTGTTATTGGGGCTTGTTTTCCTTGATGAACAGTTTGTTTAGAA
TGCCTTTGGGTGTTTATAATTATAAAATTTCAGTACAGGAATTAAGATATATGAATGCTAATGGATTGCG
CCCTCCTAAGAATAGTTTTGAAGCCCTTATGCTTAATTTTAAGCTGTTGGGTATTGGAGGTGTTCCAATC
ATTGAAGTATCTCAATTTCAA
